Addgene plasmid #178245: pLKO_C.HSV.S_mCherry-NLS
Purpose: Nuclear Protein Barcode (nPC) for vector/cell tracking. Contains U6 trRNA cassette for sgRNA cloning. Enables spatial detection of CRISPR screens.
Depositing lab: Brian Brown. Depositing organization: Icahn School of Medicine at Mount Sinai. Publication: Spatial CRISPR genomics identifies regulators of the tumor microenvironment. Dhainaut M, Rose SA, Akturk G, Wroblewska A, Nielsen SR, Park ES, Buckup M, Roudko V, Pia L, Sweeney R, Le Berichel J, Wilk CM, Bektesevic A, Lee BH, Bhardwaj N, Rahman AH, Baccarini A, Gnjatic S, Pe'er D, Merad M, Brown BD. Cell. 2022 Mar 10. pii: S0092-8674(22)00195-7. doi: 10.1016/j.cell.2022.02.015. PubMed 35290801.
Backbone
  Vector backbone: pLKO
  Backbone size w/o insert (bp): 9000
  Vector type: Lentiviral
Growth in bacteria
  Bacterial resistance: Ampicillin, 100 μg/mL
  Growth temperature: 37°C
  Growth strain: NEB Stable
  Copy number: High Copy
Gene/Insert
  Gene/Insert name: nPC Tagged mCherry-NLS
  Species: H. sapiens (human)
  Insert size (bp): 1000
  Promoter: eF1a
  Tag / fusion protein: C.HSV.S (N terminal on insert); Nuclear Localization Signal (C terminal on insert)
  Cloning method: Restriction Enzyme; 5′ cloning site unknown (unknown if destroyed)
  Sequencing primers: 5′ cctttttgagtttggatcttggttcat
Terms and licenses: Academic/Nonprofit Terms; Industry Terms: Not Available to Industry
Depositor comments: Please visit https://www.biorxiv.org/content/10.1101/2021.07.13.451021v1 for bioRxiv preprint.
How to cite: pLKO_C.HSV.S_mCherry-NLS was a gift from Brian Brown (Addgene plasmid # 178245 ; http://n2t.net/addgene:178245 ; RRID:Addgene_178245)
