[The description below was written by a language model from this plasmid's Addgene catalogue record and pLannotate feature annotations shown in this document.]
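Description:
pLKO_C.HSV.S_mCherry-NLS is a lentiviral transfer plasmid on a pLKO backbone that pairs a CRISPR guide RNA cassette with a nuclear protein barcode (nPC) reporter. It is propagated in E. coli through a high-copy ColE1/pUC-type origin with ampicillin selection (AmpR), and also carries an f1 origin and an SV40 origin. The viral portion has a third-generation-style layout. An RSV promoter is fused to a truncated HIV-1 5' LTR to drive genomic RNA production in packaging cells. This is followed by the Ψ packaging signal with a gag fragment, the RRE for Rev-dependent export, a cPPT/CTS, a WPRE to boost transgene expression, a truncated 3' LTR and an SV40 polyadenylation signal.

Two expression units sit between the LTRs. A human U6 Pol III promoter lies upstream of the S. pyogenes Cas9 guide RNA scaffold, providing a site for sgRNA cloning. No Cas9 gene is annotated, so the nuclease must presumably be supplied separately. Downstream, the EF-1α promoter drives mCherry, which per the catalogue carries an N-terminal combination of epitope tags designated C.HSV.S and a C-terminal nuclear localization signal. The tags and NLS are not annotated individually in the feature table, although unannotated sequence flanks the mCherry coding region where they would be expected.

The epitope combination acts as a protein-level barcode concentrated in the nucleus, so a transduced cell, and by extension the guide it carries, can be identified by detecting the tags. The stated uses are vector and cell tracking and spatial readout of CRISPR screens.
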