Features (pLannotate 1.2.2; 29 found; start..end, strand, type, name):
    123..227     +  promoter       AmpR promoter: bla
    228..1088    +  CDS            AmpR: β-lactamase; bla; confers resistance to ampicillin, carbenicillin, and related antibiotics
   1259..1847    +  rep_origin     ori: high-copy-number ColE1/pMB1/pBR322/pUC origin of replication
   2030..2122    +  CDS            lacI (fragment): lac repressor; lacI; The lac repressor binds to the lac operator to inhibit transcription in E. coli. This inhibition can be relieved by adding lactose or isopropyl-β-D-thiogalactopyranoside (IPTG).
   2135..2156    +  protein_bind   CAP binding site: CAP binding activates transcription in the presence of cAMP. E. coli catabolite activator protein
   2171..2201    +  promoter       lac promoter: promoter for the E. coli lac operon
   2209..2225    +  protein_bind   lac operator: The lac repressor binds to the lac operator to inhibit transcription in E. coli. This inhibition can be relieved by adding lactose or isopropyl-β-D-thiogalactopyranoside (IPTG). lac repressor encoded by lacI
   2270..2288    +  promoter       T3 promoter: promoter for bacteriophage T3 RNA polymerase
   2316..2542    +  promoter       RSV promoter: Rous sarcoma virus enhancer/promoter
   2543..2723    +  LTR            5' LTR (truncated): truncated 5' long terminal repeat (LTR) from HIV-1
   2770..2895    +  misc_feature   HIV-1 Ψ: packaging signal of human immunodeficiency virus type 1
   2879..3242    +  CDS            HIV-1 gag (fragment): gag protein from human immunodeficiency virus 1; gag
   3388..3621    +  misc_feature   RRE: The Rev response element (RRE) of HIV-1 allows for Rev-dependent mRNA export from the nucleus to the cytoplasm.
   3998..4098    +  CDS            Rev (fragment): human immunodeficiency virus 1 (HIV-1) Rev protein; rev; enhances nuclear export of unspliced and incompletely spliced viral mRNAs
   4148..4388    +  promoter       U6 promoter: RNA polymerase III promoter for human U6 snRNA
   4415..4490    +  misc_RNA       gRNA scaffold: guide RNA scaffold for the Streptococcus pyogenes CRISPR/Cas9 system
   4538..4655    +  misc_feature   cPPT/CTS: central polypurine tract and central termination sequence of HIV-1
   4722..4788    +  CDS            small t antigen (fragment): SV40 (simian virus 40) small t antigen
   4795..5973    +  promoter       EF-1α promoter: strong constitutive promoter for human elongation factor EF-1α
   5990..6015    +  misc_feature   MCS (fragment): multiple cloning site
   6193..6900    +  CDS            mCherry: mCherry is a basic (constitutively fluorescent) red fluorescent protein published in 2004, derived from Discosoma sp.. It is reported to be a very rapidly-maturing monomer with low acid sensitivity.
   6970..7558    +  misc_feature   WPRE: woodchuck hepatitis virus posttranscriptional regulatory element
   7563..7700    +  CDS            nef (fragment): NEF_HV1LA - Experimental evidence at protein level: Swiss-Prot protein existence level 1. Extracellular Nef protein targets CD4(+) T-lymphocytes for apoptosis by interacting with CXCR4 surface receptors. From Human immunodeficiency virus type 1 group M subtype B (isolate Lai) (HIV-1).
   7686..7866    +  LTR            5' LTR (truncated): truncated 5' long terminal repeat (LTR) from HIV-1
   7938..8059    +  polyA_signal   SV40 poly(A) signal: SV40 polyadenylation signal
   8099..8234    +  rep_origin     SV40 ori: SV40 origin of replication
   8255..8273    -  promoter       T7 promoter: promoter for bacteriophage T7 RNA polymerase
   8281..8436    +  CDS            lacZα (fragment): LacZα fragment of β-galactosidase; lacZ fragment
   8441..70      +  rep_origin     f1 ori (across the origin) (sequence partly withheld): f1 bacteriophage origin of replication; arrow indicates direction of (+) strand synthesis
>Addgene plasmid #178245 | pLKO_C.HSV.S_mCherry-NLS | addgene full sequence | sequence record 352848 | Addgene NGS Result
TAAGGGATTTTGCCGATTTCGGCCTATTGGTTAAAAAATGAGCTGATTTAACAAAAATTTAACGCGAATT
TTAACAAAATATTAACGCTTACAATTTAGGTGGCACTTTTCGGGGAAATGTGCGCGGAACCCCTATTTGT
TTATTTTTCTAAATACATTCAAATATGTATCCGCTCATGAGACAATAACCCTGATAAATGCTTCAATAAT
ATTGAAAAAGGAAGAGTATGAGTATTCAACATTTCCGTGTCGCCCTTATTCCCTTTTTTGCGGCATTTTG
CCTTCCTGTTTTTGCTCACCCAGAAACGCTGGTGAAAGTAAAAGATGCTGAAGATCAGTTGGGTGCACGA
GTGGGTTACATCGAACTGGATCTCAACAGCGGTAAGATCCTTGAGAGTTTTCGCCCCGAAGAACGTTTTC
CAATGATGAGCACTTTTAAAGTTCTGCTATGTGGCGCGGTATTATCCCGTATTGACGCCGGGCAAGAGCA
ACTCGGTCGCCGCATACACTATTCTCAGAATGACTTGGTTGAGTACTCACCAGTCACAGAAAAGCATCTT
ACGGATGGCATGACAGTAAGAGAATTATGCAGTGCTGCCATAACCATGAGTGATAACACTGCGGCCAACT
TACTTCTGACAACGATCGGAGGACCGAAGGAGCTAACCGCTTTTTTGCACAACATGGGGGATCATGTAAC
TCGCCTTGATCGTTGGGAACCGGAGCTGAATGAAGCCATACCAAACGACGAGCGTGACACCACGATGCCT
GTAGCAATGGCAACAACGTTGCGCAAACTATTAACTGGCGAACTACTTACTCTAGCTTCCCGGCAACAAT
TAATAGACTGGATGGAGGCGGATAAAGTTGCAGGACCACTTCTGCGCTCGGCCCTTCCGGCTGGCTGGTT
TATTGCTGATAAATCTGGAGCCGGTGAGCGTGGGTCTCGCGGTATCATTGCAGCACTGGGGCCAGATGGT
AAGCCCTCCCGTATCGTAGTTATCTACACGACGGGGAGTCAGGCAACTATGGATGAACGAAATAGACAGA
TCGCTGAGATAGGTGCCTCACTGATTAAGCATTGGTAACTGTCAGACCAAGTTTACTCATATATACTTTA
GATTGATTTAAAACTTCATTTTTAATTTAAAAGGATCTAGGTGAAGATCCTTTTTGATAATCTCATGACC
AAAATCCCTTAACGTGAGTTTTCGTTCCACTGAGCGTCAGACCCCGTAGAAAAGATCAAAGGATCTTCTT
GAGATCCTTTTTTTCTGCGCGTAATCTGCTGCTTGCAAACAAAAAAACCACCGCTACCAGCGGTGGTTTG
TTTGCCGGATCAAGAGCTACCAACTCTTTTTCCGAAGGTAACTGGCTTCAGCAGAGCGCAGATACCAAAT
ACTGTTCTTCTAGTGTAGCCGTAGTTAGGCCACCACTTCAAGAACTCTGTAGCACCGCCTACATACCTCG
CTCTGCTAATCCTGTTCCCAGTGGCTGCTGCCAGTGGCGATAAGTCGTGTCTTACCGGGTTGGACTCAAG
ACGATAGTTACCGGATAAGGCGCAGCGGTCGGGCTGAACGGGGGGTTCGTGCACACAGCCCAGCTTGGAG
CGAACGACCTACACCGAACTGAGATACCTACAGCGTGAGCTATGAGAAAGCGCCACGCTTCCCGAAGGGA
GAAAGGCGGACAGGTATCCGGTAAGCGGCAGGGTCGGAACAGGAGAGCGCACGAGGGAGCTTCCAGGGGG
AAACGCCTGGTATCTTTATAGTCCTGTCGGGTTTCGCCACCTCTGACTTGAGCGTCGATTTTTGTGATGC
TCGTCAGGGGGGCGGAGCCTATGGAAAAACGCCAGCAACGCGGCCTTTTTACGGTTCCTGGCCTTTTGCT
GGCCTTTTGCTCACATGTTCTTTCCTGCGTTATCCCCTGATTCTGTGGATAACCGTATTACCGCCTTTGA
GTGAGCTGATACCGCTCGCCGCAGCCGAACGACCGAGCGCAGCGAGTCAGTGAGCGAGGAAGCGGAAGAG
CGCCCAATACGCAAACCGCCTCTCCCCGCGCGTTGGCCGATTCATTAATGCAGCTGGCACGACAGGTTTC
CCGACTGGAAAGCGGGCAGTGAGCGCAACGCAATTAATGTGAGTTAGCTCACTCATTAGGCACCCCAGGC
TTTACACTTTATGCTTCCGGCTCGTATGTTGTGTGGAATTGTGAGCGGATAACAATTTCACACAGGAAAC
AGCTATGACCATGATTACGCCAAGCGCGCAATTAACCCTCACTAAAGGGAACAAAAGCTGGAGCTGCAAG
CTTAATGTAGTCTTATGCAATACTCTTGTAGTCTTGCAACATGGTAACGATGAGTTAGCAACATGCCTTA
CAAGGAGAGAAAAAGCACCGTGCATGGCGATTGGTGGAAGTAAGGTGGTACGATCGTGCCTTATTAGGAA
GGCAACAGACGGGTCTGACATGGATTGGACGAACCACTGAATTGCCGCATTGCAGAGATATTGTATTTAA
GTGCCTAGCTCGATACATAAACGGGTCTCTCTGGTTAGACCAGATCTGAGCCTGGGAGCTCTCTGGCTAA
CTAGGGAACCCACTGCTTAAGCCTCAATAAAGCTTGCCTTGAGTGCTTCAAGTAGTGTGTGCCCGTCTGT
TGTGTGACTCTGGTAACTAGAGATCCCTCAGACCCTTTTAGTCAGTGTGGAAAATCTCTAGCAGTGGCGC
CCGAACAGGGACTTGAAAGCGAAAGGGAAACCAGAGGAGCTCTCTCGACGCAGGACTCGGCTTGCTGAAG
CGCGCACGGCAAGAGGCGAGGGGCGGCGACTGGTGAGTACGCCAAAAATTTTGACTAGCGGAGGCTAGAA
GGAGAGAGATGGGTGCGAGAGCGTCAGTATTAAGCGGGGGAGAATTAGATCGCGATGGGAAAAAATTCGG
TTAAGGCCAGGGGGAAAGAAAAAATATAAATTAAAACATATAGTATGGGCAAGCAGGGAGCTAGAACGAT
TCGCAGTTAATCCTGGCCTGTTAGAAACATCAGAAGGCTGTAGACAAATACTGGGACAGCTACAACCATC
CCTTCAGACAGGATCAGAAGAACTTAGATCATTATATAATACAGTAGCAACCCTCTATTGTGTGCATCAA
AGGATAGAGATAAAAGACACCAAGGAAGCTTTAGACAAGATAGAGGAAGAGCAAAACAAAAGTAAGACCA
CCGCACAGCAAGCGGCCGCTGATCTTCAGACCTGGAGGAGGAGATATGAGGGACAATTGGAGAAGTGAAT
TATATAAATATAAAGTAGTAAAAATTGAACCATTAGGAGTAGCACCCACCAAGGCAAAGAGAAGAGTGGT
GCAGAGAGAAAAAAGAGCAGTGGGAATAGGAGCTTTGTTCCTTGGGTTCTTGGGAGCAGCAGGAAGCACT
ATGGGCGCAGCGTCAATGACGCTGACGGTACAGGCCAGACAATTATTGTCTGGTATAGTGCAGCAGCAGA
ACAATTTGCTGAGGGCTATTGAGGCGCAACAGCATCTGTTGCAACTCACAGTCTGGGGCATCAAGCAGCT
CCAGGCAAGAATCCTGGCTGTGGAAAGATACCTAAAGGATCAACAGCTCCTGGGGATTTGGGGTTGCTCT
GGAAAACTCATTTGCACCACTGCTGTGCCTTGGAATGCTAGTTGGAGTAATAAATCTCTGGAACAGATTT
GGAATCACACGACCTGGATGGAGTGGGACAGAGAAATTAACAATTACACAAGCTTAATACACTCCTTAAT
TGAAGAATCGCAAAACCAGCAAGAAAAGAATGAACAAGAATTATTGGAATTAGATAAATGGGCAAGTTTG
TGGAATTGGTTTAACATAACAAATTGGCTGTGGTATATAAAATTATTCATAATGATAGTAGGAGGCTTGG
TAGGTTTAAGAATAGTTTTTGCTGTACTTTCTATAGTGAATAGAGTTAGGCAGGGATATTCACCATTATC
GTTTCAGACCCACCTCCCAACCCCGAGGGGACCCGACAGGCCCGAAGGAATAGAAGAAGAAGGTGGAGAG
AGAGACAGAGACAGATCCATTCGATTAGTGAACGGATCTCGACGGTATCGATCACGAGACTAGTATCGAG
CGGCCGCCCCCTTCACCGAGGGCCTATTTCCCATGATTCCTTCATATTTGCATATACGATACAAGGCTGT
TAGAGAGATAATTGGAATTAATTTGACTGTAAACACAAAGATATTAGTACAAAATACGTGACGTAGAAAG
TAATAATTTCTTGGGTAGTTTGCAGTTTTAAAATTATGTTTTAAAATGGACTATCATATGCTTACCGTAA
CTTGAAAGTATTTCGATTTCTTGGCTTTATATATCTTGTGGAAAGGACGAAACACCGGGTCTTCGAGAAG
ACCTGTTTTAGAGCTAGAAATAGCAAGTTAAAATAAGGCTAGTCCGTTATCAACTTGAAAAAGTGGCACC
GAGTCGGTGCTTTTTTTAATTCTCGACCTCGAGACAAATGGCAGTATTCATCCACAATTTTAAAAGAAAA
GGGGGGATTGGGGGGTACAGTGCAGGGGAAAGAATAGTAGACATAATAGCAACAGACATACAAACTAAAG
AATTACAAAAACAAATTACAAAAATTCAAAATTTTCGGGTTTATTACAGGGACAGCAGAGATCCACTTTG
GCCGCGGCTCGAGGCGATAAGCTTTGCAAAGATGGATAAAGTTTTAAACAGAGAGGAATCTTTGCAGCTA
ATGGACCTTCTAGGTCTTGAAAGGAGTGGGAATTGGCTCCGGTGCCCGTCAGTGGGCAGAGCGCACATCG
CCCACAGTCCCCGAGAAGTTGGGGGGAGGGGTCGGCAATTGAACCGGTGCCTAGAGAAGGTGGCGCGGGG
TAAACTGGGAAAGTGATGTCGTGTACTGGCTCCGCCTTTTTCCCGAGGGTGGGGGAGAACCGTATATAAG
TGCAGTAGTCGCCGTGAACGTTCTTTTTCGCAACGGGTTTGCCGCCAGAACACAGGTAAGTGCCGTGTGT
GGTTCCCGCGGGCCTGGCCTCTTTACGGGTTATGGCCCTTGCGTGCCTTGAATTACTTCCACCTGGCTGC
AGTACGTGATTCTTGATCCCGAGCTTCGGGTTGGAAGTGGGTGGGAGAGTTCGAGGCCTTGCGCTTAAGG
AGCCCCTTCGCCTCGTGCTTGAGTTGAGGCCTGGCCTGGGCGCTGGGGCCGCCGCGTGCGAATCTGGTGG
CACCTTCGCGCCTGTCTCGCTGCTTTCGATAAGTCTCTAGCCATTTAAAATTTTTGATGACCTGCTGCGA
CGCTTTTTTTCTGGCAAGATAGTCTTGTAAATGCGGGCCAAGATCTGCACACTGGTATTTCGGTTTTTGG
GGCCGCGGGCGGCGACGGGGCCCGTGCGTCCCAGCGCACATGTTCGGCGAGGCGGGGCCTGCGAGCGCGG
CCACCGAGAATCGGACGGGGGTAGTCTCAAGCTGGCCGGCCTGCTCTGGTGCCTGGCCTCGCGCCGCCGT
GTATCGCCCCGCCCTGGGCGGCAAGGCTGGCCCGGTCGGCACCAGTTGCGTGAGCGGAAAGATGGCCGCT
TCCCGGCCCTGCTGCAGGGAGCTCAAAATGGAGGACGCGGCGCTCGGGAGAGCGGGCGGGTGAGTCACCC
ACACAAAGGAAAAGGGCCTTTCCGTCCTCAGCCGTCGCTTCATGTGACTCCACGGAGTACCGGGCGCCGT
CCAGGCACCTCGATTAGTTCTCGAGCTTTTGGAGTACGTCGTCTTTAGGTTGGGGGGAGGGGTTTTATGC
GATGGAGTTTCCCCACACTGAGTGGGTGGAGACTGAAGTTAGGCCAGCTTGGCACTTGATGTAATTCTCC
TTGGAATTTGCCCTTTTTGAGTTTGGATCTTGGTTCATTCTCAAGCCTCAGACAGTGGTTCAAAGTTTTT
TTCTTCCATTTCAGGTGTCGTGAGGAATTCTGCAGTCGATCGACGGTACCGCGGGCCCGGGATCCACGGT
CGCCACCATGGGCGAGGACCAGGTGGACCCCAGGCTGATCGACGGCAAGGGAGGAGGCGGGGGAGGGCAG
CCCGAGCTGGCCCCCGAGGACCCCGAGGACGGAGGAGGCGGGGGAGGGAAGGAGACCGCCGCCGCCAAGT
TCGAGAGGCAGCACATGGACAGCGGCATGCTGATGGTGAGCAAGGGCGAGGAGGATAACATGGCCATCAT
CAAGGAGTTCATGCGCTTCAAGGTGCACATGGAGGGCTCCGTGAACGGCCACGAGTTCGAGATCGAGGGC
GAGGGCGAGGGCCGCCCCTACGAGGGCACCCAGACCGCCAAGCTGAAGGTGACCAAGGGTGGCCCCCTGC
CCTTCGCCTGGGACATCCTGTCCCCTCAGTTCATGTACGGCTCCAAGGCCTACGTGAAGCACCCCGCCGA
CATCCCCGACTACTTGAAGCTGTCCTTCCCCGAGGGCTTCAAGTGGGAGCGCGTGATGAACTTCGAGGAC
GGCGGCGTGGTGACCGTGACCCAGGACTCCTCCCTGCAGGACGGCGAGTTCATCTACAAGGTGAAGCTGC
GCGGCACCAACTTCCCCTCCGACGGCCCCGTAATGCAGAAGAAGACCATGGGCTGGGAGGCCTCCTCCGA
GCGGATGTACCCCGAGGACGGCGCCCTGAAGGGCGAGATCAAGCAGAGGCTGAAGCTGAAGGACGGCGGC
CACTACGACGCTGAGGTCAAGACCACCTACAAGGCCAAGAAGCCCGTGCAGCTGCCCGGCGCCTACAACG
TCAACATCAAGTTGGACATCACCTCCCACAACGAGGACTACACCATCGTGGAACAGTACGAACGCGCCGA
GGGCCGCCACTCCACCGGCGGCATGGACGAGCTGTACAAGAAACGGCCAGCCGAGGATATGGAGGAAGAA
CAAGCCTTTAAACGATCTCGATAAAGCGGCCGCGTCGACAATCAACCTCTGGATTACAAAATTTGTGAAA
GATTGACTGGTATTCTTAACTATGTTGCTCCTTTTACGCTATGTGGATACGCTGCTTTAATGCCTTTGTA
TCATGCTATTGCTTCCCGTATGGCTTTCATTTTCTCCTCCTTGTATAAATCCTGGTTGCTGTCTCTTTAT
GAGGAGTTGTGGCCCGTTGTCAGGCAACGTGGCGTGGTGTGCACTGTGTTTGCTGACGCAACCCCCACTG
GTTGGGGCATTGCCACCACCTGTCAGCTCCTTTCCGGGACTTTCGCTTTCCCCCTCCCTATTGCCACGGC
GGAACTCATCGCCGCCTGCCTTGCCCGCTGCTGGACAGGGGCTCGGCTGTTGGGCACTGACAATTCCGTG
GTGTTGTCGGGGAAGCTGACGTCCTTTCCATGGCTGCTCGCCTGTGTTGCCACCTGGATTCTGCGCGGGA
CGTCCTTCTGCTACGTCCCTTCGGCCCTCAATCCAGCGGACCTTCCTTCCCGCGGCCTGCTGCCGGCTCT
GCGGCCTCTTCCGCATCTTCGCCTTCGCCCTCAGACGAGTCGGATCTCCCTTTGGGCCGCCTCCCCGCCT
GGGTACCTTTAAGACCAATGACTTACAAGGCAGCTGTAGATCTTAGCCACTTTTTAAAAGAAAAGGGGGG
ACTGGAAGGGCTAATTCACTCCCAACGAAGATAAGATCTGCTTTTTGCTTGTACTGGGTCTCTCTGGTTA
GACCAGATCTGAGCCTGGGAGCTCTCTGGCTAACTAGGGAACCCACTGCTTAAGCCTCAATAAAGCTTGC
CTTGAGTGCTTCAAGTAGTGTGTGCCCGTCTGTTGTGTGACTCTGGTAACTAGAGATCCCTCAGACCCTT
TTAGTCAGTGTGGAAAATCTCTAGCAGTAGTAGTTCATGTCATCTTATTATTCAGTATTTATAACTTGCA
AAGAAATGAATATCAGAGAGTGAGAGGAACTTGTTTATTGCAGCTTATAATGGTTACAAATAAAGCAATA
GCATCACAAATTTCACAAATAAAGCATTTTTTTCACTGCATTCTAGTTGTGGTTTGTCCAAACTCATCAA
TGTATCTTATCATGTCTGGCTCTAGCTATCCCGCCCCTAACTCCGCCCATCCCGCCCCTAACTCCGCCCA
GTTCCGCCCATTCTCCGCCCCATGGCTGACTAATTTTTTTTATTTATGCAGAGGCCGAGGCCGCCTCGGC
CTCTGAGCTATTCCAGAAGTAGTGAGGAGGCTTTTTTGGAGGCCTAGGGACGTACCCAATTCGCCCTATA
GTGAGTCGTATTACGCGCGCTCACTGGCCGTCGTTTTACAACGTCGTGACTGGGAAAACCCTGGCGTTAC
CCAACTTAATCGCCTTGCAGCACATCCCCCTTTCGCCAGCTGGCGTAATAGCGAAGAGGCCCGCACCGAT
CGCCCTTCCCAACAGTTGCGCAGCCTGAATGGCGAATGGG
[124 nt withheld, positions 8441-8564]
C
[91 nt withheld, positions 8566-8656]
A
[49 nt withheld, positions 8658-8706]
CCTTTGACGTTGGAGTCCACGTTCTTT
[37 nt withheld, positions 8734-8770]
ACCCTATCTCGGTCTATTCTTTTGATTTA
